Addgene plasmid #54456: LI A-B pNOS c1
Depositing lab: Martin Parniske. Depositing organization: Ludwig-Maximilians-Universitaet Muenchen (LMU). Publication: A modular plasmid assembly kit for multigene expression, gene silencing and silencing rescue in plants. Binder A, Lambert J, Morbitzer R, Popp C, Ott T, Lahaye T, Parniske M. PLoS One. 2014 Feb 13;9(2):e88218. doi: 10.1371/journal.pone.0088218. eCollection 2014. PubMed 24551083.
Backbone
  Vector backbone: pUC57(Gent)
  Backbone manufacturer: Parniske lab
  Vector type: cloning vector
Growth in bacteria
  Bacterial resistance: Gentamicin, 10 μg/mL
  Growth temperature: 37°C
  Growth strain: DH5alpha
  Copy number: High Copy
Gene/Insert
  Gene/Insert name: nopaline synthase promoter
  Cloning method: Unknown
  Sequencing primers: 5′ M13-F20; 3′ M13Rev
Terms and licenses: Academic/Nonprofit Terms; Industry Terms: Not Available to Industry
How to cite: LI A-B pNOS c1 was a gift from Martin Parniske (Addgene plasmid # 54456 ; http://n2t.net/addgene:54456 ; RRID:Addgene_54456)
