[The description below was written by a language model from this plasmid's Addgene catalogue record and pLannotate feature annotations shown in this document.]
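Description:
LI A-B pNOS c1 is a small (about 2.8 kb) bacterial cloning vector that serves as a promoter module in a modular plasmid assembly kit designed for multigene expression, gene silencing and silencing rescue in plants. It is built on pUC57(Gent), a pUC57 derivative carrying gentamicin rather than ampicillin selection. Propagation in E. coli relies on the high-copy ColE1/pUC-type origin, and selection comes from the aacC1 gentamicin acetyltransferase gene, which spans the numbering origin of the circular sequence and lies downstream of a class 1 integron Pc promoter. Short remnants of rop, the pBR322 bom region and lacI are annotated as well; these are backbone fragments and are not expected to be functional.

The payload is the nopaline synthase (NOS) promoter, an Agrobacterium-derived promoter widely used to drive moderate constitutive expression of transgenes in plant cells. It sits in the pUC cloning region, between the lac promoter/operator with its CAP binding site on one side and a remaining lacZα fragment on the other, so the insert interrupts the lacZα cassette and can be sequenced with the standard M13 forward and reverse primers. No coding sequence, terminator or plant selection marker is present, so the plasmid is not an expression construct in itself but a storage vector for a single regulatory part. The "LI A-B" in the name suggests a level I element occupying the A-B position of the kit's assembly scheme, to be combined with downstream modules into higher-level plant expression units. However, the record lists the cloning method as unknown, and the feature table does not annotate the flanking assembly sites or overhangs.
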