Features (pLannotate 1.2.2; 11 found; start..end, strand, type, name):
    493..528     +  CDS            rop (fragment): Rop protein, which maintains plasmids at low copy number; rop
    630..729     +  misc_feature   bom (fragment): basis of mobility region from pBR322
    735..892     -  CDS            lacZα (fragment): LacZα fragment of β-galactosidase; lacZ fragment
    976..1159    -  promoter       NOS promoter: nopaline synthase promoter NOS promoter
   1339..1355    -  protein_bind   lac operator: The lac repressor binds to the lac operator to inhibit transcription in E. coli. This inhibition can be relieved by adding lactose or isopropyl-β-D-thiogalactopyranoside (IPTG). lac repressor encoded by lacI
   1363..1393    -  promoter       lac promoter: promoter for the E. coli lac operon
   1408..1429    -  protein_bind   CAP binding site: CAP binding activates transcription in the presence of cAMP. E. coli catabolite activator protein
   1442..1534    -  CDS            lacI (fragment): lac repressor; lacI; The lac repressor binds to the lac operator to inhibit transcription in E. coli. This inhibition can be relieved by adding lactose or isopropyl-β-D-thiogalactopyranoside (IPTG).
   1717..2305    -  rep_origin     ori: high-copy-number ColE1/pMB1/pBR322/pUC origin of replication
   2420..2448    +  promoter       Pc promoter: intI1 (promoter lies within the coding sequence); class 1 integron promoter
   2637..376     +  CDS            aacC1 (across the origin): AACC1_PSEAI - Experimental evidence at protein level: Swiss-Prot protein existence level 1. Responsible for gentamicin resistance and has a limited substrate range. From Pseudomonas aeruginosa.
>Addgene plasmid #54456 | LI A-B pNOS c1 | depositor full sequence | sequence record 84673 | Full Sequence
CGACGTAGCCACCTACTCCCAACATCAGCCGGACTCCGATTACCTCGGGAACTTGCTCCGTAGTAAGACA
TTCATCGCGCTTGCTGCCTTCGACCAAGAAGCGGTTGTTGGCGCTCTCGCGGCTTACGTTCTGCCCAGGT
TTGAGCAGCCGCGTAGTGAGATCTATATCTATGATCTCGCAGTCTCCGGCGAGCACCGGAGGCAGGGCAT
TGCCACCGCGCTCATCAATCTCCTCAAGCATGAGGCCAACGCGCTTGGTGCTTATGTGATCTACGTGCAA
GCAGATTACGGTGACGATCCCGCAGTGGCTCTCTATACAAAGTTGGGCATACGGGAAGAAGTGATGCACT
TTGATATCGACCCAAGTACCGCCACCTAACAATTCGTTCAAGCCGAGATCGGCTTCCCGGCCGCGGAGTT
GTTCGGTAAATTGTCACAACGCCGCTCATGACATTAACCTATAAAAATAGGCGTATCACGAGGCCCTTTT
GTCTCGCGCGTTTCGGTGATGACGGTGAAAACCTCTGACACATGCAGCTCCCGGAGAAGGTCACAGCTTG
TCTGTAAGCGGATGCCGGGAGCAGACAAGCCCGTCAGGGCGCGTCAGCGGGTGTTGGCGGGTGTCGGGGC
TGGCTTAACTATGCGGCATCAGAGCAGATTGTACTGAGAGTGCACCATATGCGGTGTGAAATACCGCACA
GATGCGTAAGGAGAAAATACCGCATCAGGCGCCATTCGCCATTCAGGCTGCGCAACTGTTGGGAAGGGCG
ATCGGTGCGGGCCTCTTCGCTATTACGCCAGCTGGCGAAAGGGGGATGTGCTGCAAGGCGATTAAGTTGG
GTAACGCCAGGGTTTTCCCAGTCACGACGTTGTAAAACGACGGCCAGTGAATTCGAGCTCGGTACCTCGC
GAATGCATCTAGATATCGGATCCCGGGCCCGTCGACTGCAGAGGTAGGTCTCTCAGAAGATCCGGTGCAG
ATTATTTGGATTGAGAGTGAATATGAGACTCTAATTGGATACCGAGGGGAATTTATGGAACGTCAGTGGA
GCATTTTTGACAAGAAATATTTGCTAGCTGATAGTGACCTTAGGCGACTTTTGAACGCGCAATAATGGTT
TCTGACGTATGTGCTTAGCTCATTAAACTCCAGAAACCCGCGGCTGAGTGGCTCCTTCAACGTTGCGGTT
CTGTCAGTTCCAAACGTAAAACGGCTTGTCCCGCGTCATCGGCGGGGGTCATAACGTGACTCCCTTAATT
CTCCGCTCATGATCCCGCTGAGACCGTCCTGCATGCAAGCTTGGCGTAATCATGGTCATAGCTGTTTCCT
GTGTGAAATTGTTATCCGCTCACAATTCCACACAACATACGAGCCGGAAGCATAAAGTGTAAAGCCTGGG
GTGCCTAATGAGTGAGCTAACTCACATTAATTGCGTTGCGCTCACTGCCCGCTTTCCAGTCGGGAAACCT
GTCGTGCCAGCTGCATTAATGAATCGGCCAACGCGCGGGGAGAGGCGGTTTGCGTATTGGGCGCTCTTCC
GCTTCCTCGCTCACTGACTCGCTGCGCTCGGTCGTTCGGCTGCGGCGAGCGGTATCAGCTCACTCAAAGG
CGGTAATACGGTTATCCACAGAATCAGGGGATAACGCAGGAAAGAACATGTGAGCAAAAGGCCAGCAAAA
GGCCAGGAACCGTAAAAAGGCCGCGTTGCTGGCGTTTTTCCATAGGCTCCGCCCCCCTGACGAGCATCAC
AAAAATCGACGCTCAAGTCAGAGGTGGCGAAACCCGACAGGACTATAAAGATACCAGGCGTTTCCCCCTG
GAAGCTCCCTCGTGCGCTCTCCTGTTCCGACCCTGCCGCTTACCGGATACCTGTCCGCCTTTCTCCCTTC
GGGAAGCGTGGCGCTTTCTCATAGCTCACGCTGTAGGTATCTCAGTTCGGTGTAGGTCGTTCGCTCCAAG
CTGGGCTGTGTGCACGAACCCCCCGTTCAGCCCGACCGCTGCGCCTTATCCGGTAACTATCGTCTTGAGT
CCAACCCGGTAAGACACGACTTATCGCCACTGGCAGCAGCCACTGGTAACAGGATTAGCAGAGCGAGGTA
TGTAGGCGGTGCTACAGAGTTCTTGAAGTGGTGGCCTAACTACGGCTACACTAGAAGAACAGTATTTGGT
ATCTGCGCTCTGCTGAAGCCAGTTACCTTCGGAAAAAGAGTTGGTAGCTCTTGATCCGGCAAACAAACCA
CCGCTGGTAGCGGTGGTTTTTTTGTTTGCAAGCAGCAGATTACGCGCAGAAAAAAAGGATCTCAAGAAGA
TCCTTTGATCTTTTCTACGGGGTCTGACGCTCAGTGGAACGAAAACTCACGTTAAGGGATTTTGGTCATG
AGGCGCACACCGTGGAAACGGATGAAGGCACGAACCCAGTTGACATAAGCCTGTTCGGTTCGTAAACTGT
AATGCAAGTAGCGTATGCGCTCACGCAACTGGTCCAGAACCTTGACCGAACGCAGCGGTGGTAACGGCGC
AGTGGCGGTTTTCATGGCTTGTTATGACTGTTTTTTTGTACAGTCTATGCCTCGGGCATCCAAGCAGCAA
GCGCGTTACGCCGTGGGTCGATGTTTGATGTTATGGAGCAGCAACGATGTTACGCAGCAGCAACGATGTT
ACGCAGCAGGGCAGTCGCCCTAAAACAAAGTTAGGTGGCTCAAGTATGGGCATCATTCGCACATGTAGGC
TCGGCCCTGACCAAGTCAAATCCATGCGGGCTGCTCTTGATCTTTTCGGTCGTGAGTTCGG
