>Addgene plasmid #54456 | LI A-B pNOS c1 | addgene partial sequence | sequence record 87758 | M13pUC-Rev 5'-AGCGGATAACAATTTCACACAGG-3'
AGCTTGCATGCAGGACGGTCTCAGCGGGATCATGAGCGGAGAATTAAGGGAGTCACGTTATGACCCCCGC
CGATGACGCGGGACAAGCCGTTTTACGTTTGGAACTGACAGAACCGCAACGTTGAAGGAGCCACTCAGCC
GCGGGTTTCTGGAGTTTAATGAGCTAAGCACATACGTCAGAAACCATTATTGCGCGTTCAAAAGTCGCCT
AAGGTCACTATCAGCTAGCAAATATTTCTTGTCAAAAATGCTCCACTGACGTTCCATAAATTCCCCTCGG
TATCCAATTAGAGTCTCATATTCACTCTCAATCCAAATAATCTGCACCGGATCTTCTGAGAGACCTACCT
CTGCAGTCGACGGGCCCGGGATCCGATATCTAGATGCATTCGCGAGGTACCGAGCTCGAATTCACTGGCC
GTCGTTTTACAACGTCGTGACTGGGAAAACCCTGGCGTTACCCAACTTAATCGCCTTGCAGCACATCCCC
CTTTCGCCAGCTGGCGTAATAGCGAAGAGGCCCGCACCGATCGCCCTTCCCAACAGTTGCGCAGCCTGAA
TGGCGAATGGCGCCTGATGCGGTATTTTCTCCTTACGCATCTGTGCGGTATTTCACACCGCATATGGTGC
ACTCTCAGTACAATCTGCTCTGATGCCGCATAGTTAAGCCAGCCCCGACACCCGCCAACACCCGCTGACG
CGCCCTGACGGGCTTGTCTGCTCCCGGCATCCGCTTACAGACAAGCTGTGACCTTCTCCGGGAGCTGCAT
GTGTCAGAGGTTTTCACCGTCATCACCGAAACGCGCGAGACAAAAGGGCCTCGTGATACGCCTATTTTTA
TAGGTTAATGTCATGAGCGGCGTTGTGACAATTTACCGAACAACTCCGCGGCCGGGAAGCCGATCTCGGC
TTGAACGAATTGTTAGGTGGCGGTACTTGGGTCGATATCAAAGTGCATCACTTCTTCCCGTATGCCCAAC
TTTGTATAGAGAGCCACTGCGGGATCGTCACCGTAATCTG
