>Addgene plasmid #54456 | LI A-B pNOS c1 | addgene partial sequence | sequence record 90151 | M13pUC-Fwd 5'-CCCAGTCACGACGTTGTAAAACG-3'
CTCGCGAATGCATCTAGATATCGGATCCCGGGCCCGTCGACTGCAGAGGTAGGTCTCTCAGAAGATCCGG
TGCAGATTATTTGGATTGAGAGTGAATATGAGACTCTAATTGGATACCGAGGGGAATTTATGGAACGTCA
GTGGAGCATTTTTGACAAGAAATATTTGCTAGCTGATAGTGACCTTAGGCGACTTTTGAACGCGCAATAA
TGGTTTCTGACGTATGTGCTTAGCTCATTAAACTCCAGAAACCCGCGGCTGAGTGGCTCCTTCAACGTTG
CGGTTCTGTCAGTTCCAAACGTAAAACGGCTTGTCCCGCGTCATCGGCGGGGGTCATAACGTGACTCCCT
TAATTCTCCGCTCATGATCCCGCTGAGACCGTCCTGCATGCAAGCTTGGCGTAATCATGGTCATAGCTGT
TTCCTGTGTGAAATTGTTATCCGCTCACAATTCCACACAACATACGAGCCGGAAGCATAAAGTGTAAAGC
CTGGGGTGCCTAATGAGTGAGCTAACTCACATTAATTGCGTTGCGCTCACTGCCCGCTTTCCAGTCGGGA
AACCTGTCGTGCCAGCTGCATTAATGAATCGGCCAACGCGCGGGGAGAGGCGGTTTGCGTATTGGGCGCT
CTTCCGCTTCCTCGCTCACTGACTCGCTGCGCTCGGTCGTTCGGCTGCGGCGAGCGGTATCAGCTCACTC
AAAGGCGGTAATACGGTTATCCACAGAATCAGGGGATAACGCAGGAAAGAACATGTGAGCAAAAGGCCAG
CAAAAGGCCAGGAACCGTAAAAAGGCCGCGTTGCTGGCGTTTTTCCATAGGCTCCGCCCCCCTGACGAGC
ATCACAAAAATCGACGCTCAAGTCAGAGGTGGCGAAACCCGACAGGACTATAAAGATACCAGGCGTTTCC
CCCTGGAAGCTCCCTCGTGCGCTCTCCTGTTCCGACCCTGCCGCTTACCGGATACCTG
